Addgene plasmid #102853: U6-hGRIN2B-CAG-ps-SaCas9
Purpose: A single-chain light-controllable dSaCas9 with pdDronpa1 domains for hGRIN2B gene editing
Depositing lab: Michael Lin. Depositing organization: Stanford University. Publication: A Single-Chain Photoswitchable CRISPR-Cas9 Architecture for Light-Inducible Gene Editing and Transcription. Zhou XX, Zou X, Chung HK, Gao Y, Liu Y, Qi LS, Lin MZ. ACS Chem Biol. 2017 Sep 29. doi: 10.1021/acschembio.7b00603. PubMed 28938067.
Backbone
  Vector backbone: PX462
  Total vector size (bp): 9200
  Vector type: Mammalian Expression, CRISPR
  Selectable markers: Puromycin
Growth in bacteria
  Bacterial resistance: Ampicillin, 100 μg/mL
  Growth temperature: 37°C
  Growth strain: NEB Stable
  Copy number: Unknown
Gene/Insert
  Gene/Insert name: sa-hGRIN2B-sgRNA; dSaCas9; pdDronpa1
  Species: H. sapiens (human), Synthetic; S. aureus
  Insert size (bp): 5872
  Entrez Gene: GRIN2B (a.k.a. DEE27, EIEE27, GluN2B, MRD6, NMDAR2B, NR2B, NR3, hNR3)
  Promoter: U6 promoter;
  Tag / fusion protein: NLS (C terminal on insert); 3X Flag (N terminal on insert)
  Cloning method: Gibson Cloning
  Sequencing primers: 5′ gagggcctatttcccatgat; 3′ aattaagcccaccttgc
Terms and licenses: Academic/Nonprofit Terms; Industry Terms: Not Available to Industry
How to cite: U6-hGRIN2B-CAG-ps-SaCas9 was a gift from Michael Lin (Addgene plasmid # 102853 ; http://n2t.net/addgene:102853 ; RRID:Addgene_102853)
