[The description below was written by a language model from this plasmid's Addgene catalogue record and pLannotate feature annotations shown in this document.]
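Description:
U6-hGRIN2B-CAG-ps-SaCas9 is a mammalian expression CRISPR plasmid built on the PX462 backbone that delivers both a guide RNA and a photoswitchable Staphylococcus aureus Cas9 from a single vector. It is propagated in E. coli through a high-copy ColE1/pUC-type origin with ampicillin resistance (AmpR under its own bla promoter), and it also carries an f1 phage origin. A single AAV2 inverted terminal repeat is annotated downstream of the expression cassette. With only one ITR detected, the plasmid does not look like a packageable AAV genome, and the record does not list it as an AAV vector. The catalogue gives the size as about 9.2 kb, whereas the full sequenced record is 9,545 nt.

The human U6 RNA polymerase III promoter drives an sgRNA made of a spacer targeting the human GRIN2B gene (NMDA receptor subunit GluN2B) joined to the SaCas9 guide scaffold. Downstream, a CAG-type promoter (CMV enhancer, chicken β-actin promoter and a hybrid intron) expresses the SaCas9 coding region. According to the catalogue, this carries an N-terminal 3xFLAG tag, a C-terminal nucleoplasmin NLS and pdDronpa1 domains. The pdDronpa1 domains are not annotated separately, but the Cas9 feature is longer than native SaCas9, which is consistent with their insertion within it. pdDronpa1 is a photodissociable dimeric fluorescent protein, so in this single-chain design light is intended to control Cas9 activity. A puromycin resistance gene follows in the same transcription unit, ending at a bGH polyadenylation signal, and allows selection of transfected cells. The record calls the protein dSaCas9 while stating a purpose of gene editing, so the nuclease status should be checked against the sequence.
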