Features (pLannotate 1.2.2; 17 found; start..end, strand, type, name):
      1..241     +  promoter       U6 promoter: RNA polymerase III promoter for human U6 snRNA
    271..346     +  misc_RNA       Sa gRNA scaffold: guide RNA scaffold for the Staphylococcus aureus CRISPR/Cas9 system
    364..649     +  enhancer       CMV enhancer: human cytomegalovirus immediate early enhancer; contains an 18-bp deletion relative to the standard CMV enhancer
    651..928     +  promoter       chicken β-actin promoter: No description available
    929..1156    +  intron         hybrid intron: hybrid between chicken β-actin (CBA) and minute virus of mice (MMV) introns (Gray et al., 2011)
   1294..5805    +  CDS            cas9: CAS9_STAAU - Experimental evidence at protein level: Swiss-Prot protein existence level 1. CRISPR (clustered regularly interspaced short palindromic repeat) is an adaptive immune system that provides protection against mobile genetic elements (viruses, transposable elements and conjugative plasmids). CRISPR clusters contain spacers, sequences complementary to antecedent mobile elements, and target invading nucleic acids. CRISPR clusters are transcribed and processed into CRISPR RNA (crRNA). In type II CRISPR systems correct processing of pre-crRNA requires a trans- encoded small RNA (tracrRNA)
   5806..5837    +  CDS            nucleoplasmin NLS (fragment): bipartite nuclear localization signal from nucleoplasmin
   5953..6552    +  CDS            PuroR (fragment): puromycin N-acetyltransferase; pac from Streptomyces; confers resistance to puromycin
   6586..6697    +  polyA_signal   bGH poly(A) signal: bovine growth hormone polyadenylation signal
   6802..6942    +  repeat_region  AAV2 ITR: inverted terminal repeat of adeno-associated virus serotype 2 inverted
   6947..6998    -  misc_feature   bom (fragment): basis of mobility region from pBR322
   7017..7472    +  rep_origin     f1 ori (sequence partly withheld): f1 bacteriophage origin of replication; arrow indicates direction of (+) strand synthesis
   7473..7522    -  misc_feature   bom (fragment): basis of mobility region from pBR322
   7624..7659    -  CDS            rop (fragment): Rop protein, which maintains plasmids at low copy number; rop
   7754..7858    +  promoter       AmpR promoter: bla
   7859..8719    +  CDS            AmpR: β-lactamase; bla; confers resistance to ampicillin, carbenicillin, and related antibiotics
   8890..9478    +  rep_origin     ori: high-copy-number ColE1/pMB1/pBR322/pUC origin of replication
>Addgene plasmid #102853 | U6-hGRIN2B-CAG-ps-SaCas9 | addgene full sequence | sequence record 199000 | Addgene Full NGS Result
GAGGGCCTATTTCCCATGATTCCTTCATATTTGCATATACGATACAAGGCTGTTAGAGAGATAATTGGAA
TTAATTTGACTGTAAACACAAAGATATTAGTACAAAATACGTGACGTAGAAAGTAATAATTTCTTGGGTA
GTTTGCAGTTTTAAAATTATGTTTTAAAATGGACTATCATATGCTTACCGTAACTTGAAAGTATTTCGAT
TTCTTGGCTTTATATATCTTGTGGAAAGGACGAAACACCGGAGTAGGCTGGTAGATGGAGGTTTTAGTAC
TCTGGAAACAGAATCTACTAAAACAAGGCAAAATGCCGTGTTTATCTCGTCAACTTGTTGGCGAGATTTT
TTCTAGAGGTACCCGTTACATAACTTACGGTAAATGGCCCGCCTGGCTGACCGCCCAACGACCCCCGCCC
ATTGACGTCAATAGTAACGCCAATAGGGACTTTCCATTGACGTCAATGGGTGGAGTATTTACGGTAAACT
GCCCACTTGGCAGTACATCAAGTGTATCATATGCCAAGTACGCCCCCTATTGACGTCAATGACGGTAAAT
GGCCCGCCTGGCATTGTGCCCAGTACATGACCTTATGGGACTTTCCTACTTGGCAGTACATCTACGTATT
AGTCATCGCTATTACCATGGTCGAGGTGAGCCCCACGTTCTGCTTCACTCTCCCCATCTCCCCCCCCTCC
CCACCCCCAATTTTGTATTTATTTATTTTTTAATTATTTTGTGCAGCGATGGGGGCGGGGGGGGGGGGGG
GGCGCGCGCCAGGCGGGGCGGGGGGGGGCGGGGGGGGGGGSGGGGCGAGGCGGAGAGGTGCGGCGGCAGC
CAAKCAGAGCGGCGCGCTCCGAAAGTTTCCTTTTATGGCGAGGCGGCGGCGGCGGCGGCCCTATAAAAAG
CGAAGCGCGCGGCGGGCGGGAGTCGCTGCGCGCTGCCTTCGCCCCGTGCCCCGCTCCGCCGCCGCCTCGC
GCCGCCCGCCCCGGCTCTGACTGACCGCGTTACTCCCACAGGTGAGCGGGCGGGACGGCCCTTCTCCTCC
GGGCTGTAATTAGCTGAGCAAGAGGTAAGGGTTTAAGGGATGGTTGGTTGGTGGGGTATTAATGTTTAAT
TACCTGGAGCACCTGCCTGAAATCACTTTTTTTCAGGTTGGACCGGTGCCACCATGGACTACAAAGACCA
CGACGGGGATTACAAAGACCACGACATTGATTACAAAGACGATGATGATAAGATGGCTCCTAAGAAGAAG
CGGAAGGTCGGCATTCACGGGGTGCCTGCCGCTAAAAGAAATTACATCCTGGGGCTGGATATTGGAATCA
CCTCCGTGGGATACGGCATCATTGACTATGAGACAAGGGATGTCATCGACGCTGGCGTGCGCCTGTTCAA
GGAAGCAAACGTGGAAAACAATGAGGGCCGGCGGAGCAAGCGAGGAGCAAGGCGCCTGAAACGACGGAGA
AGGCACAGAATCCAGCGGGTGAAGAAGCTGCTGTTCGATTACAACCTGCTGACCGACCATTCTGAGCTGA
GTGGAATCAATCCATACGAAGCAAGAGTGAAAGGCCTGAGTCAGAAGCTGTCAGAGGAAGAGTTTTCAGC
AGCCCTGCTGCACCTGGCAAAGCGACGAGGAGTGCATAACGTCAATGAGGTGGAAGAGGACACCACTAGT
GTGATCAAGCCCGACATGAAAATCAAGCTGAGGATGGAGGGTGCCGTGAACGGTCACCCGTTTGCGATCG
AGGGCGTGGGACTGGGCAAGCCGTTCGAGGGAAAGCAAAGCATCGACCTCAAGGTGAAGGAGGGCGGACC
GCTGCCCTTCGCCTACGACATTCTGACCACTGCCTTCTGCTACGGTAATCGCGTCTTCGCAAAGTATCCC
GAAAACATCGTGGATTACTTTAAGCAGAGCTTCCCGGAGGGTTACTCCTGGGAGCGATCCATGAACTACG
AGGACGGAGGGATCTGCAACGCGACGAACGATATAACCTTGGACGGCGACTGCTACATTTACGAAATTCG
GTTCCGCGGCACCAATTTCCCAGCGAATGGCCCTGTAATGCAAAAACGCACGGTAAAGTGGGAGCCCAGC
ACCGAGAACCTGTACGTCCGCGACGGAGTCCTGAAGGGAGACGTGGTCATGGCGCTTTCATTGGAAGGTG
GCGGGCACTACAGATGCGATTTCAAGACGACCTATAAGGCGAAAAAGGTGGTCCAACTGCCGGACTACCA
TTTCGTCGACCACCACATCGAGATCAAGAGCCACGACAAAGACTATAGCAACGTGAATCTCCACGAGCAT
GCCGAGGCCCACAGCGAGCTGCCCAGGCAGGCCAAGACTAGTGGCAACGAGCTGAGCACAAAGGAACAGA
TTTCACGCAATAGCAAAGCCCTGGAAGAGAAGTATGTCGCTGAGCTGCAGCTGGAACGGCTGAAGAAAGA
TGGCGAGGTGAGAGGGTCAATCAACAGGTTCAAGACCAGCGACTACGTCAAAGAAGCAAAGCAGCTGCTG
AAAGTGCAGAAGGCCTACCACCAGCTGGATCAGTCTTTTATTGATACATATATCGACCTGCTGGAGACTC
GGAGAACCTACTATGAGGGGCCAGGAGAAGGCAGTCCCTTCGGGTGGAAAGACATCAAGGAATGGTACGA
GATGCTGATGGGACATTGCACCTATTTTCCCGAAGAGCTGAGAAGCGTCAAGTACGCCTATAACGCCGAC
CTGTATAACGCCCTGAACGACCTGAACAACCTGGTCATCACTAGGGATGAAAACGAGAAACTGGAATACT
ATGAGAAGTTCCAGATCATTGAAAACGTGTTCAAGCAGAAGAAAAAGCCTACCCTGAAACAGATTGCCAA
GGAGATCCTGGTCAACGAAGAGGACATCAAGGGCTACCGGGTGACAAGCACTGGAAAACCAGAGTTCACT
AATCTGAAAGTGTATCACGATATTAAGGACATCACCGCTCGGAAAGAAATCATTGAGAACGCAGAACTGC
TGGATCAGATTGCCAAGATCCTGACCATCTACCAGTCCTCCGAGGACATCCAGGAAGAGCTGACTAACCT
GAACAGCGAGCTGACCCAGGAAGAGATCGAACAGATTAGTAATCTGAAGGGATACACCGGCACACACAAC
CTGAGCCTGAAAGCCATCAATCTGATTCTGGATGAGCTGTGGCATACAAACGACAATCAGATTGCTATCT
TTAACCGGCTGAAGCTGGTCCCAAAAAAGGTGGACCTGTCCCAGCAGAAGGAGATTCCAACCACACTGGT
GGACGATTTCATCCTGTCTCCCGTGGTCAAGAGATCCTTTATCCAGAGCATCAAAGTGATCAACGCCATC
ATCAAGAAGTACGGCCTGCCCAATGATATCATTATCGAGCTGGCCAGGGAGAAGAACAGCAAGGACGCTC
AGAAGATGATTAATGAGATGCAGAAACGAAACCGGCAGACCAATGAACGCATCGAAGAGATTATCCGAAC
TACCGGAAAAGAGAACGCTAAGTACCTGATTGAAAAAATCAAGCTGCACGATATGCAGGAGGGCAAGTGT
CTGTATTCTCTGGAGGCAATCCCTCTAGAAGACCTGCTGAACAATCCATTCAACTACGAGGTCGATCATA
TTATCCCCAGAAGCGTGTCCTTCGACAATAGCTTCAACAACAAGGTGCTGGTCAAGCAGGAAGAGAACAG
CAAAAAGGGCAATAGGACACCTTTCCAGTACCTGTCTAGTTCAGATTCCAAGATTTCTTACGAGACTTTT
AAAAAGCACATCCTGAATCTGGCAAAAGGGGGATCCGTGATTAAACCAGACATGAAGATCAAGCTGCGTA
TGGAAGGCGCTGTAAATGGACACCCGTTCGCGATTGAAGGAGTTGGCCTTGGGAAGCCTTTCGAGGGAAA
ACAGAGTATTGACCTTAAAGTCAAAGAAGGCGGACCTCTGCCTTTCGCCTATGACATCTTGACAACTGCT
TTCTGTTACGGCAACAGGGTATTCGCCAAATACCCAGAAAATATAGTAGACTATTTCAAGCAGTCGTTTC
CTGAGGGCTACTCTTGGGAACGAAGCATGAATTACGAAGACGGGGGCATTTGTAACGCGACAAACGACAT
AACCCTGGATGGTGACTGTTATATCTATGAAATTCGATTTAGAGGTACGAACTTTCCTGCCAATGGTCCA
GTTATGCAGAAGAGGACTGTGAAATGGGAGCCATCCACTGAGAACTTGTATGTGCGTGATGGAGTGCTGA
AGGGTGATGTTGTCATGGCTCTGTCGCTTGAAGGAGGTGGCCATTACCGATGTGACTTCAAAACTACTTA
TAAAGCTAAGAAGGTTGTCCAGTTGCCAGACTATCACTTTGTGGACCACCACATTGAGATTAAAAGCCAC
GACAAAGATTACAGTAATGTTAATCTGCATGAGCACGCCGAAGCGCATTCTGAGCTGCCGAGGCAGGCCA
AGGGATCCAAGGGACGCATCAGTAAGACCAAAAAGGAGTACCTGCTGGAAGAGCGGGACATTAACAGATT
CTCAGTCCAGAAGGACTTCATCAACCGGAATCTGGTGGACACAAGGTACGCTACTCGCGGGCTGATGAAT
CTGCTGCGATCCTATTTCCGGGTGAACAATCTGGATGTGAAAGTCAAATCGATTAACGGCGGGTTCACCT
CTTTTCTGAGGCGCAAATGGAAGTTTAAAAAGGAGAGGAACAAAGGCTATAAGCACCATGCAGAAGATGC
CCTGATTATCGCTAATGCAGACTTCATCTTTAAGGAGTGGAAAAAGCTGGACAAAGCCAAGAAAGTGATG
GAGAACCAGATGTTCGAAGAGAAGCAGGCAGAATCTATGCCCGAAATCGAGACAGAACAGGAGTACAAGG
AGATTTTCATCACTCCTCACCAGATCAAGCATATCAAGGACTTCAAGGACTACAAGTATAGCCACCGGGT
GGATAAAAAGCCTAACAGAGAGCTGATTAATGACACCCTGTATTCCACACGGAAAGACGATAAGGGGAAT
ACTCTGATCGTGAACAATCTGAACGGACTGTACGACAAAGATAATGACAAGCTGAAAAAGCTGATTAACA
AAAGTCCCGAGAAGCTGCTGATGTACCACCATGATCCTCAGACATATCAGAAACTGAAGCTGATCATGGA
GCAGTACGGCGACGAGAAGAACCCACTGTATAAGTACTATGAAGAGACTGGGAACTACCTGACCAAGTAT
AGCAAAAAGGATAATGGCCCCGTGATCAAGAAGATCAAGTACTATGGGAACAAGCTGAATGCCCATCTGG
ACATCACCGACGATTACCCTAACAGTAGAAACAAGGTGGTCAAGCTGTCACTGAAGCCATACAGGTTCGA
TGTCTATCTGGACAACGGCGTGTATAAATTTGTGACAGTCAAGAATCTGGATGTCATCAAAAAGGAGAAC
TACTATGAAGTGAATAGCAAGTGCTACGAAGAGGCCAAAAAGCTGAAAAAGATTAGCAACCAGGCTGAGT
TCATCGCATCCTTTTACAACAACGACCTGATTAAGATCAATGGCGAACTGTATCGAGTCATTGGGGTGAA
CAATGATCTGCTGAACCGCATCGAAGTGAATATGATTGACATCACATACCGGGAGTATCTGGAAAACATG
AATGATAAGCGCCCCCCTCGAATTATCAAAACAATTGCCTCTAAGACTCAGAGTATCAAAAAGTACTCCA
CTGACATCCTGGGCAACCTGTATGAAGTCAAGTCCAAAAAGCATCCTCAGATTATCAAGAAGGGAAAAAG
GCCGGCGGCCACGAAAAAGGCCGGCCAAGCTAGCGGCTCCCCCAAGAAAAAACGCAAGGTGGGCTTAATT
AACGGAAGCGGCAGTGGAGAGGGCAGAGGAAGTCTGCTAACATGCGGTGACGTCGAGGAGAATCCTGGCC
CAATGACCGAGTACAAGCCCACGGTGCGCCTCGCCACCCGCGACGACGTCCCCAGGGCCGTACGCACCCT
CGCCGCCGCGTTCGCCGACTACCCCGCCACGCGCCACACCGTCGATCCGGACCGCCACATCGAGCGGGTC
ACCGAGCTGCAAGAACTCTTCCTCACGCGCGTCGGGCTCGACATCGGCAAGGTGTGGGTCGCGGACGACG
GCGCCGCGGTGGCGGTCTGGACCACGCCGGAGAGCGTCGAAGCGGGGGCGGTGTTCGCCGAGATCGGCCC
GCGCATGGCCGAGTTGAGCGGTTCCCGGCTGGCCGCGCAGCAACAGATGGAAGGCCTCCTGGCGCCGCAC
CGGCCCAAGGAGCCCGCGTGGTTCCTGGCCACCGTCGGCGTCTCGCCCGACCACCAGGGCAAGGGTCTGG
GCAGCGCCGTCGTGCTCCCCGGAGTGGAGGCGGCCGAGCGCGCCGGGGTGCCCGCCTTCCTGGAGACCTC
CGCGCCCCACAACCTCCCCTTCTACGAGCGGCTCGGCTTCACCGTCACCGCCGACGTCGAGGTGCCCGAA
GGACCGCGCACCTGGTGCATGACCCGCAAGCCCGGTGCCTGAGAATTCTAACTAGAGCTCGCTGATCAGC
CTCGACTGTGCCTTCTAGTTGCCAGCCATCTGTTGTTTGCCCCTCCCCCGTGCCTTCCTTGACCCTGGAA
GGTGCCACTCCCACTGTCCTTTCCTAATAAAATGAGGAAATTGCATCGCATTGTCTGAGTAGGTGTCATT
CTATTCTGGGGGGTGGGGTGGGGCAGGACAGCAAGGGGGAGGATTGGGAAGAGAATAGCAGGCATGCTGG
GGAGCGGCCGCAGGAACCCCTAGTGATGGAGTTGGCCACTCCCTCTCTGCGCGCTCGCTCGCTCACTGAG
GCCGGGCGACCAAAGGTCGCCCGACGCCCGGGCTTTGCCCGGGCGGCCTCAGTGAGCGAGCGAGCGCGCA
GCTGCCTGCAGGGGCGCCTGATGCGGTATTTTCTCCTTACGCATCTGTGCGGTATTTCACACCGCATA
[95 nt withheld, positions 6999-7093]
T
[46 nt withheld, positions 7095-7140]
C
[141 nt withheld, positions 7142-7282]
CCTTTGACGTTGGAGTCCACGTTCTTT
[37 nt withheld, positions 7310-7346]
ACTCTATCTCGGGCTATTCTTTTGATTTATAAGGGATTTTGCCGATTTCGGTCTATTGGTTAAAAAATGA
GCTGATTTAACAAAAATTTAACGCGAATTTTAACAAAATATTAACGTTTACAATTTTATGGTGCACTCTC
AGTACAATCTGCTCTGATGCCGCATAGTTAAGCCAGCCCCGACACCCGCCAACACCCGCTGACGCGCCCT
GACGGGCTTGTCTGCTCCCGGCATCCGCTTACAGACAAGCTGTGACCGTCTCCGGGAGCTGCATGTGTCA
GAGGTTTTCACCGTCATCACCGAAACGCGCGAGACGAAAGGGCCTCGTGATACGCCTATTTTTATAGGTT
AATGTCATGATAATAATGGTTTCTTAGACGTCAGGTGGCACTTTTCGGGGAAATGTGCGCGGAACCCCTA
TTTGTTTATTTTTCTAAATACATTCAAATATGTATCCGCTCATGAGACAATAACCCTGATAAATGCTTCA
ATAATATTGAAAAAGGAAGAGTATGAGTATTCAACATTTCCGTGTCGCCCTTATTCCCTTTTTTGCGGCA
TTTTGCCTTCCTGTTTTTGCTCACCCAGAAACGCTGGTGAAAGTAAAAGATGCTGAAGATCAGTTGGGTG
CACGAGTGGGTTACATCGAACTGGATCTCAACAGCGGTAAGATCCTTGAGAGTTTTCGCCCCGAAGAACG
TTTTCCAATGATGAGCACTTTTAAAGTTCTGCTATGTGGCGCGGTATTATCCCGTATTGACGCCGGGCAA
GAGCAACTCGGTCGCCGCATACACTATTCTCAGAATGACTTGGTTGAGTACTCACCAGTCACAGAAAAGC
ATCTTACGGATGGCATGACAGTAAGAGAATTATGCAGTGCTGCCATAACCATGAGTGATAACACTGCGGC
CAACTTACTTCTGACAACGATCGGAGGACCGAAGGAGCTAACCGCTTTTTTGCACAACATGGGGGATCAT
GTAACTCGCCTTGATCGTTGGGAACCGGAGCTGAATGAAGCCATACCAAACGACGAGCGTGACACCACGA
TGCCTGTAGCAATGGCAACAACGTTGCGCAAACTATTAACTGGCGAACTACTTACTCTAGCTTCCCGGCA
ACAATTAATAGACTGGATGGAGGCGGATAAAGTTGCAGGACCACTTCTGCGCTCGGCCCTTCCGGCTGGC
TGGTTTATTGCTGATAAATCTGGAGCCGGTGAGCGTGGAAGCCGCGGTATCATTGCAGCACTGGGGCCAG
ATGGTAAGCCCTCCCGTATCGTAGTTATCTACACGACGGGGAGTCAGGCAACTATGGATGAACGAAATAG
ACAGATCGCTGAGATAGGTGCCTCACTGATTAAGCATTGGTAACTGTCAGACCAAGTTTACTCATATATA
CTTTAGATTGATTTAAAACTTCATTTTTAATTTAAAAGGATCTAGGTGAAGATCCTTTTTGATAATCTCA
TGACCAAAATCCCTTAACGTGAGTTTTCGTTCCACTGAGCGTCAGACCCCGTAGAAAAGATCAAAGGATC
TTCTTGAGATCCTTTTTTTCTGCGCGTAATCTGCTGCTTGCAAACAAAAAAACCACCGCTACCAGCGGTG
GTTTGTTTGCCGGATCAAGAGCTACCAACTCTTTTTCCGAAGGTAACTGGCTTCAGCAGAGCGCAGATAC
CAAATACTGTTCTTCTAGTGTAGCCGTAGTTAGGCCACCACTTCAAGAACTCTGTAGCACCGCCTACATA
CCTCGCTCTGCTAATCCTGTTACCAGTGGCTGCTGCCAGTGGCGATAAGTCGTGTCTTACCGGGTTGGAC
TCAAGACGATAGTTACCGGATAAGGCGCAGCGGTCGGGCTGAACGGGGGGTTCGTGCACACAGCCCAGCT
TGGAGCGAACGACCTACACCGAACTGAGATACCTACAGCGTGAGCTATGAGAAAGCGCCACGCTTCCCGA
AGGGAGAAAGGCGGACAGGTATCCGGTAAGCGGCAGGGTCGGAACAGGAGAGCGCACGAGGGAGCTTCCA
GGGGGAAACGCCTGGTATCTTTATAGTCCTGTCGGGTTTCGCCACCTCTGACTTGAGCGTCGATTTTTGT
GATGCTCGTCAGGGGGGCGGAGCCTATGGAAAAACGCCAGCAACGCGGCCTTTTTACGGTTCCTGGCCTT
TTGCTGGCCTTTTGCTCACATGTTTCGAA
